Addgene plasmid #159049: pMSR:MSMEG_0255:Dendra
Purpose: T7 expression of C-term fluorescent fusion in E. coli
Depositing lab: Keith Derbyshire & Joseph Wade. Depositing organization: Wadsworth Center, New York State Department of Health. Publication: A Mycobacterial Systems Resource for the Research Community. Judd JA, Canestrari J, Clark R, Joseph A, Lapierre P, Lasek-Nesselquist E, Mir M, Palumbo M, Smith C, Stone M, Upadhyay A, Wirth SE, Dedrick RM, Meier CG, Russell DA, Dills A, Dove E, Kester J, Wolf ID, Zhu J, Rubin ER, Fortune S, Hatfull GF, Gray TA, Wade JT, Derbyshire KM. mBio. 2021 Mar 2;12(2). pii: mBio.02401-20. doi: 10.1128/mBio.02401-20. PubMed 33653882.
Backbone
  Vector backbone: pMSR:Dendra
  Vector type: Bacterial Expression ; Integrating Mycobacterial Expression Vector attL5
Growth in bacteria
  Bacterial resistance: Apramycin, 25 μg/mL
  Growth temperature: 37°C
  Growth strain: DH5alpha
  Copy number: High Copy
Gene/Insert
  Gene/Insert name: MSMEG_0255
  Species: M. smegmatis
  Promoter: pmycTetO
  Tag / fusion protein: Gly-Ala Linker/Dendra2/1x Flag Tag (C terminal on insert)
  Cloning method: Ligation Independent Cloning
  Sequencing primers: 5′ TGATAGAGTTTGTCCTCCCTATCAG; 3′ TCCATATGCACCTTGACACG
Terms and licenses: Academic/Nonprofit Terms; Industry Terms: Not Available to Industry
Depositor comments: NCBI reference sequence: CP000480.1. 5' cloning site: Ase1, destroyed during cloning. 3' cloning site: HindIII, not destroyed during cloning
How to cite: pMSR:MSMEG_0255:Dendra was a gift from Keith Derbyshire & Joseph Wade (Addgene plasmid # 159049 ; http://n2t.net/addgene:159049 ; RRID:Addgene_159049)
