[The description below was written by a language model from this plasmid's Addgene catalogue record and pLannotate feature annotations shown in this document.]
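Description:
pMSR:MSMEG_0255:Dendra is a 6.7 kb shuttle plasmid built on the pMSR:Dendra backbone. It replicates in E. coli and is catalogued as an integrating mycobacterial expression vector for the L5 attachment site. In E. coli it is maintained at high copy through a ColE1/pUC-type origin, and selection relies on an apramycin resistance gene, aac(3)IV. There is no mycobacterial replication origin in the annotation. Instead the plasmid carries the mycobacteriophage L5 integrase gene along with adjacent L5 sequence, which mediates site-specific recombination into the mycobacterial chromosome to give a stable single-copy insertion.

The payload is the M. smegmatis open reading frame MSMEG_0255, which the feature table identifies as pckG. This gene encodes phosphoenolpyruvate carboxykinase, the enzyme that converts oxaloacetate to phosphoenolpyruvate in gluconeogenesis. It was inserted by ligation-independent cloning and is fused at its C terminus, through a Gly-Ala linker, to the green-to-red photoconvertible fluorescent protein Dendra2, followed by a single FLAG epitope. The catalogue names the promoter as pmycTetO, a tet-operator-containing mycobacterial promoter. The short "tight TRE" fragments annotated upstream of the gene most likely reflect these tetO elements rather than a mammalian Tet-responsive promoter. A T7 promoter sits between this region and the coding sequence, and a partial T7 terminator follows the FLAG tag, so the same fusion can be transcribed by T7 RNA polymerase in suitable E. coli strains, which is the stated purpose.

The plasmid belongs to a mycobacterial systems resource of tagged M. smegmatis genes. Its design suits fluorescence localisation and photoconversion-based tracking of the protein, with the FLAG tag available for detection or purification.
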