Features (pLannotate 1.2.2; 14 found; start..end, strand, type, name):
     15..32      +  promoter       tight TRE promoter (fragment): Tet-responsive promoter PTight, consisting of seven tet operator sequences followed by the minimal CMV promoter
     46..64      +  promoter       T7 promoter: promoter for bacteriophage T7 RNA polymerase
     80..1903    +  CDS            pckG: PCKG_MYCS2 - Experimental evidence at protein level: Swiss-Prot protein existence level 1. Catalyzes the conversion of oxaloacetate (OAA) to phosphoenolpyruvate (PEP), the rate-limiting step in the metabolic pathway that produces glucose from lactate and other precursors derived from the citric acid cycle. From Mycolicibacterium smegmatis (strain ATCC 700084 / mc(2)155) (Mycobacterium smegmatis).
   1925..2611    +  CDS            Dendra2: Dendra2 is a photoconvertible green fluorescent protein published in 2006, derived from Dendronephthya sp.. It has high acid sensitivity.
   2651..2671    +  CDS            FLAG (fragment): FLAG® epitope tag, followed by an enterokinase cleavage site
   2680..2722    +  terminator     T7 terminator (fragment): transcription terminator for bacteriophage T7 RNA polymerase
   2928..3728    +  CDS            ApmR: aminoglycoside 3-N-acetyltransferase type IV ; aac(3)IV; confers resistance to apramycin (Paget and Davies, 1996)
   3795..3812    -  misc_feature   MCS (fragment): pBluescript multiple cloning site
   3853..4441    +  rep_origin     ori: high-copy-number ColE1/pMB1/pBR322/pUC origin of replication
   4609..4637    +  misc_feature   MCS (fragment): pUC18/19 multiple cloning site
   5197..6309    +  CDS            33: VINT_BPML5 - Also known as int. Protein inferred from homology: Swiss-Prot protein existence level 3. Integrase is necessary for integration of the phage into the host genome by site-specific recombination. From Mycobacterium phage L5 (Mycobacteriophage L5).
   6371..6475    -  CDS            32 (fragment): VG32_BPML5 - Protein predicted: Swiss-Prot protein existence level 4. From Mycobacterium phage L5 (Mycobacteriophage L5).
   6531..6635    +  CDS            Y4104_STRCO (fragment): Protein inferred from homology: Swiss-Prot protein existence level 3. From Streptomyces coelicolor (strain ATCC BAA-471 / A3(2) / M145).
   6693..8       +  promoter       tight TRE promoter (fragment) (across the origin): Tet-responsive promoter PTight, consisting of seven tet operator sequences followed by the minimal CMV promoter
>Addgene plasmid #159049 | pMSR:MSMEG_0255:Dendra | addgene full sequence | sequence record 316086 | Addgene NGS Result
TGATAGAGTTTGTCCTCCCTATCAGTGATAGATAGGCTTAAGGAGTAATACGACTCACTATAGGGAGAAG
GAGGCCATTATGACCTCAGCGACCATTCCGGGTTTGGACACCGCACCGACTAAACATCAGGGACTGCTGG
CGTGGGTCCAGGAGGTTGCGGAGCTGACGCAGCCGGATCGGGTGGTGTTCGCCGACGGCTCCGACGAGGA
GTACGAGCGGCTGTGCGCCCACCTCGTCGAGGCCGGCACCTTCCAGAAGCTCAATCCCGAGAAGCAGCCC
AATTCGTACCTCGCGCTTTCCGATCCGTCCGACGTCGCGCGTGTCGAATCCCGCACCTTCATCTGCACCG
AGCGTGAGATCGACGCGGGTCCGACCAACAACTGGATGGACCCGGCCGAGATGCGCGGCATCATGACCGA
CCTGTACCGGGGCTCGATGCGCGGCCGCACCCTCTACGTCGTGCCGTTCTGCATGGGCCCGCTGGATGCC
GAGGACCCCAAGCTCGGCGTCGAGATCACCGACTCGGAGTACGTCGTCGTCTCGATGCGCACCATGACCC
GCATGGGCCGGGCCGCGTTGGACAAGCTCGGTGACGACGGCTTCTTCGTCAAGGCCCTGCACTCGATCGG
CGCTCCGCTCGAGCCCGGTCAGAAGGACGTGCCGTGGCCGTGCAACGACACCAAGTACATCACCCACTTT
CCCGAGACCCGTGAGATCTGGAGCTTCGGCTCGGGATACGGCGGCAACGCGCTGCTGGGCAAGAAGTGCT
ACTCGCTGCGCATCGCGTCGGCCATGGCCCACGACGAGGGCTGGCTCGCCGAGCACATGCTGATCCTCAA
GCTGATCAGCCCCGAGAACAAGGCGTACTTCATCGCCGCGGCGTTCCCGTCGGCGTGCGGCAAGACCAAC
CTCGCGATGCTGCAGCCCACCATTGAAGGCTGGCGCGCCGAGACCGTCGGCGACGACATCGCGTGGATGC
GCTTCGGCAAGGACGGCCGCCTGTACGCGACCAACCCCGAGTTCGGTTTCTTCGGCGTCGCGCCCGGCAC
CAACTGGTCGTCGAACCCCAACGCCATGAAGACCATCGCCGCGGGCAACACCGTGTTCACCAACGTCGCC
AAGACCGACGACGGTGACGTGTGGTGGGAGGGCCTCGAGGGCGACCCGCAGCACCTCATCGACTGGAAGG
GCAACGACTGGACGCCGGAGTCCGGTGAGAAGGCCGCCCACCCCAACTCGCGGTACTGCACCCCGATCTC
GCAGTGCCCGACGCTGGCGCCCGAGTGGGACGACCCGCAGGGTGTGCCGATCTCGGCGATCCTGTTCGGC
GGCCGCCGCAAGACCACGGTCCCGCTGATCACCGAGGCCCGCGACTGGCAGCACGGCGTGTTCATCGGTG
CCACCCTGGGTTCGGAGCAGACCGCCGCAGCCGAGGGCAAGGTGGGCACCGTGCGCCGCGACCCGATGGC
CATGCTGCCGTTCCTGGGCTACAACGTCGGTGACTACTTCGCGCACTGGATCAACGTGGGCAAGAACGCC
GACGAGTCCAAGCTGCCCAAGGTGTTCTTCGTCAACTGGTTCCGTCGCGGCGACGACGGCCGCTTCCTGT
GGCCGGGCTTCGGCGAGAACAGCCGCGTGCTCAAGTGGGCCGTCGAGCGCATCGAGCACAAGGCCGACGG
TAAGAGCACCCCGATCGGCATCGTGCCGACCGCGGCCGACCTCGACCTCGAAGGTCTCGATGTGGACCCC
GCCGACGTCGACGAGGCGCTCGCCGTCAAGCCCGAGGAGTGGCGTGCCGAGCTCCCGTTGATCGAGGAGT
GGTTCGAGTTCGTCGGTGAGAAGCTGCCGACCGGCCTCAAGGACGAGTTCGACGCGCTCAAGCACCGCCT
GTCCGAAGAGGGCAAGCTTGGTGCGGCCGCGGGCAACACGCCTGGCATCAATCTGATCAAGGAGGACATG
CGTGTCAAGGTGCATATGGAGGGCAACGTGAACGGTCACGCCTTCGTGATCGAGGGGGAGGGTAAGGGTA
AGCCTTACGAAGGGACCCAGACCGCCAACCTCACCGTCAAGGAGGGCGCCCCTCTCCCATTCTCGTACGA
TATCCTCACTACCGCGGTGCATTACGGGAACCGCGTGTTCACCAAGTACCCCGAGGATATCCCTGACTAC
TTCAAGCAGAGCTTCCCGGAGGGATACTCCTGGGAGCGGACGATGACCTTCGAAGACAAGGGTATCTGTA
CGATCCGCAGCGACATCTCGCTGGAAGGGGACTGTTTCTTCCAGAACGTCCGTTTCAAGGGGACCAACTT
TCCGCCGAACGGCCCGGTCATGCAGAAGAAGACCCTCAAGTGGGAGCCGAGCACGGAGAAGCTGCACGTT
CGGGACGGCCTCCTGGTCGGCAACATCAACATGGCGCTGCTGCTGGAAGGCGGCGGCCACTACCTATGCG
ACTTCAAGACCACGTACAAAGCGAAGAAGGTCGTCCAGCTGCCCGACGCGCACTTCGTGGACCACCGCAT
CGAAATCCTGGGGAACGATTCGGACTACAACAAGGTCAAGTTGTACGAGCACGCTGTGGCACGCTATAGC
CCGCTCCCGTCGCAGGTCTGGTTCGAAGGCGGCGGCGGGGAGAACCTGTATTTCCAGGACTACAAGGACG
ACGACGACAAGTGATTTAAATAACCCCTTGGGGCCTCTAAACGGGTCTTGAGGGGTTTTTTGTTAACTAG
CGTACGATCGAATTCCTGCAGCTCACGGTAACTGATGCCGTATTTGCAGTACCAGCGTACGGCCCACAGA
ATGATGTCACGCTGAAAATGCCGGCCTTTGAATGGGTTCATGTGCAGCTCCATCAGCAAAAGGGGATGAT
AAGTTTATCACCACCGACTATTTGCAACAGTGCCGTTGATCGTGCTATGATCGACTGATGTCATCAGCGG
TGGAGTGCAATGTCGTGCAATACGAATGGCGAAAAGCCGAGCTCATCGGTCAGCTTCTCAACCTTGGGGT
TACCCCCGGCGGTGTGCTGCTGGTCCACAGCTCCTTCCGTAGCGTCCGGCCCCTCGAAGATGGGCCACTT
GGACTGATCGAGGCCCTGCGTGCTACGCTGGGTCCGGGAGGGACGCTCGTCATGCCCTCGTGGTCAGGTC
TGGACGACGAGCCGTTCGATCCTGCCACGTCGCCCGTTACACCGGACCTTGGAGTTGTCTCTGACACATT
CTGGCGCCTGCCAAATGTAAAGCGCAGCGCCCATCCATTTGCCTTTGCGGCAGCGGGGCCACAGGCAGAG
CAGATCATCTCTGATCCATTGCCCCTGCCACCTTACTCGCCTGCAAGCCCGGTCGCCCGTGTCCATGAAC
TCGATGGGCAGGTACTTCTCCTCGGCGTGGGACACGATGCCAACACGACGCTGCATCTTGCCGAGTTGAT
GGCAAAGGTTCCCTATGGGGTGCCGAGACACTGCACCATTCTTCAGGATGGCAAGTTGGTACGCGTCGAT
TATCTCGAGAATGACCACTGCTGTGAGCGCTTTGCCTTGGCGGACAGGTGGCTCAAGGAGAAGAGCCTTC
AGAAGGAAGGTCCAGTCGGTCATGCCTTTGCTCGGTTGATCCGCTCCCGCGACATTGTGGCGACAGCCCT
GGGTCAACTGGGCCGAGATCCGTTGATCTTCCTGCATCCGCCAGAGGCGGGATGCGAAGAATGCGATGCC
GCTCGCCAGTCGATTGGCTGAGCTCATGAGCGGAGAACGAGATGACGTTGGAGGGGCAAGGTCGCGCTGA
TTGCTGGGGCAACACGGGGGATCCACTAGTTCCATGAGCGTCAGACCCCGTAGAAAAGATCAAAGGATCT
TCTTGAGATCCTTTTTTTCTGCGCGTAATCTGCTGCTTGCAAACAAAAAAACCACCGCTACCAGCGGTGG
TTTGTTTGCCGGATCAAGAGCTACCAACTCTTTTTCCGAAGGTAACTGGCTTCAGCAGAGCGCAGATACC
AAATACTGTCCTTCTAGTGTAGCCGTAGTTAGGCCACCACTTCAAGAACTCTGTAGCACCGCCTACATAC
CTCGCTCTGCTAATCCTGTTACCAGTGGCTGCTGCCAGTGGCGATAAGTCGTGTCTTACCGGGTTGGACT
CAAGACGATAGTTACCGGATAAGGCGCAGCGGTCGGGCTGAACGGGGGGTTCGTGCACACAGCCCAGCTT
GGAGCGAACGACCTACACCGAACTGAGATACCTACAGCGTGAGCTATGAGAAAGCGCCACGCTTCCCGAG
GGGAGAAAGGCGGACAGGTATCCGGTAAGCGGCAGGGTCGGAACAGGAGAGCGCACGAGGGAGCTTCCAG
GGGGAAACGCCTGGTATCTTTATAGTCCTGTCGGGTTTCGCCACCTCTGACTTGAGCGTCGATTTTTGTG
ATGCTCGTCAGGGGGGCGGAGCCTATGGAAAAACGCCAGCAACGCGGCCTTTTTACGGTTCCTGGCCTTT
TGCTGGCCTTTTGCTCACATGTTCTTTCCTGCGTTATCCCCTGATTCTGTGGATAACCGTATTACCGCCT
TTGAGTGAGCTGATACCGCTCGCCGCAGCCGAACGACCGAGCGCAACGCGTGCGGCCGCGGTACCCGGGG
ATCCTCTAGAGTCGACCACCAAGGGCACCATCTCTGCTTGGGCCACCCCGTTGGCCGCAGCCAGCTCGCT
GAGAGCCGTGAACGACAGGGCGAACGCCAGCCCGCCGACGGCGAGGGTTCCGACCGCTGCAACTCCCGGT
GCAACCTTGTCCCGGTCTATTCTCTTCACTGCACCAGCTCCAATCTGGTGTGAATGCCCCTCGTCTGTTC
GCGCAGGCGGGGGGCTCTATTCGTTTGTCAGCATCGAAAGTAGCCAGATCAGGGATGCGTTGCAACCGCG
TATGCCCAGGTCAGAAGAGTCGCACAAGAGTTGCAGACCCCTGGAAAGAAAAATGGCCAGAGGGCGAAAA
CACCCTCTGACCAGCGGAGCGGGCGACGGGAATCGAACCCGCGTAGCTAGTTTGGAAGAATGGGTGTCTG
CCGACCACATATGGGCCGGTCAAGATAGGTTTTTACCCCCTCTCGGCTGCATCCTCTAAGTGGAAAGAAA
TTGCAGGTCGTAGAAGCGCGTTGAAGCCTGAGAGTTGCACAGGAGTTGCAACCCGGTAGCCTTGTTCACG
ACGAGAGGAGACCTAGTTGGCACGTCGCGGATGGGGATCGCTGAAGACTCAGCGCAGCGGGAGGATCCAA
GCCTCATACGTCAACCCGCAGGACGGTGTGAGGTACTACGCGCTGCAGACCTACGACAACAAGATGGACG
CCGAAGCCTGGCTCGCGGGCGAGAAGCGGCTCATCGAGATGGAGACCTGGACCCCTCCACAGGACCGGGC
GAAGAAGGCAGCCGCCAGCGCCATCACGCTGGAGGAGTACACCCGGAAGTGGCTCGTGGAGCGCGACCTC
GCAGACGGCACCAGGGATCTGTACAGCGGGCACGCGGAGCGCCGCATCTACCCGGTGCTAGGTGAAGTGG
CGGTCACAGAGATGACGCCAGCTCTGGTGCGTGCGTGGTGGGCCGGGATGGGTAGGAAGCACCCGACTGC
CCGCCGGCATGCCTACAACGTCCTCCGGGCGGTGATGAACACAGCGGTCGAGGACAAGCTGATCGCAGAG
AACCCGTGCCGGATCGAGCAGAAGGCAGCCGATGAGCGCGACGTAGAGGCGCTGACGCCTGAGGAGCTGG
ACATCGTCGCCGCTGAGATCTTCGAGCACTACCGGATCGCGGCATACATCCTGGCGTGGACGAGCCTCCG
GTTCGGAGAGCTGATCGAGCTTCGCCGCAAGGACATCGTGGACGACGGCATGACGATGAAGCTCCGGGTG
CGCCGTGGCGCTTCCCGCGTGGGGAACAAGATCGTCGTTGGCAACGCCAAGACCGTCCGGTCGAAGCGTC
CTGTGACGGTTCCGCCTCACGTCGCGGAGATGATCCGAGCGCACATGAAGGACCGTACGAAGATGAACAA
GGGCCCCGAGGCATTCCTGGTGACCACGACGCAGGGCAACCGGCTGTCGAAGTCCGCGTTCACCAAGTCG
CTGAAGCGTGGCTACGCCAAGATCGGTCGGCCGGAACTCCGCATCCACGACCTCCGCGCTGTCGGCGCTA
CGTTCGCCGCTCAGGCAGGTGCGACGACCAAGGAGCTGATGGCCCGTCTCGGTCACACGACTCCTAGGAT
GGCGATGAAGTACCAGATGGCGTCTGAGGCCCGCGACGAGGCTATCGCTGAGGCGATGTCCAAGCTGGCC
AAGACCTCCTGAAACGCAAAAAGCCCCCCTCCCAAGGACACTGAGTCCTAAAGAGGGGGGTTTCTTGTCA
GTACGCGAAGAACCACGCCTGGCCGCGAGCGCCAGCACCGCCGCTCTGTGCGGAGACCTGGGCACCAGCC
CCGCCGCCGCCAGGAGCATTGCCGTTCCCGCCAGAAATCTAGACGGTGACCACAACGCGCCCGCTTTGAT
CGGGGACGTCGAAATATTGGATCGTCGGCACCGTCACGGCCGTGGGAGGCGGCACGATCCGCGACGTGAT
GATCGGCCGCATCCCCACGGTGCTGCGCAGTGAGCTCTACGCCATCCCGGCGTTGATCTGTGCGTTCGCA
CGCACAGGCCCGGTGTGAGAAGGGTCTCTGACGAGCGGGAGAACTCCCTATCAG
