>Addgene plasmid #159049 | pMSR:MSMEG_0255:Dendra | depositor partial sequence | sequence record 306991 | insert sequence
ATGACCTCAGCGACCATTCCGGGTTTGGACACCGCACCGACTAAACATCAGGGACTGCTGGCGTGGGTCC
AGGAGGTTGCGGAGCTGACGCAGCCGGATCGGGTGGTGTTCGCCGACGGCTCCGACGAGGAGTACGAGCG
GCTGTGCGCCCACCTCGTCGAGGCCGGCACCTTCCAGAAGCTCAATCCCGAGAAGCAGCCCAATTCGTAC
CTCGCGCTTTCCGATCCGTCCGACGTCGCGCGTGTCGAATCCCGCACCTTCATCTGCACCGAGCGTGAGA
TCGACGCGGGTCCGACCAACAACTGGATGGACCCGGCCGAGATGCGCGGCATCATGACCGACCTGTACCG
GGGCTCGATGCGCGGCCGCACCCTCTACGTCGTGCCGTTCTGCATGGGCCCGCTGGATGCCGAGGACCCC
AAGCTCGGCGTCGAGATCACCGACTCGGAGTACGTCGTCGTCTCGATGCGCACCATGACCCGCATGGGCC
GGGCCGCGTTGGACAAGCTCGGTGACGACGGCTTCTTCGTCAAGGCCCTGCACTCGATCGGCGCTCCGCT
CGAGCCCGGTCAGAAGGACGTGCCGTGGCCGTGCAACGACACCAAGTACATCACCCACTTTCCCGAGACC
CGTGAGATCTGGAGCTTCGGCTCGGGATACGGCGGCAACGCGCTGCTGGGCAAGAAGTGCTACTCGCTGC
GCATCGCGTCGGCCATGGCCCACGACGAGGGCTGGCTCGCCGAGCACATGCTGATCCTCAAGCTGATCAG
CCCCGAGAACAAGGCGTACTTCATCGCCGCGGCGTTCCCGTCGGCGTGCGGCAAGACCAACCTCGCGATG
CTGCAGCCCACCATTGAAGGCTGGCGCGCCGAGACCGTCGGCGACGACATCGCGTGGATGCGCTTCGGCA
AGGACGGCCGCCTGTACGCGACCAACCCCGAGTTCGGTTTCTTCGGCGTCGCGCCCGGCACCAACTGGTC
GTCGAACCCCAACGCCATGAAGACCATCGCCGCGGGCAACACCGTGTTCACCAACGTCGCCAAGACCGAC
GACGGTGACGTGTGGTGGGAGGGCCTCGAGGGCGACCCGCAGCACCTCATCGACTGGAAGGGCAACGACT
GGACGCCGGAGTCCGGTGAGAAGGCCGCCCACCCCAACTCGCGGTACTGCACCCCGATCTCGCAGTGCCC
GACGCTGGCGCCCGAGTGGGACGACCCGCAGGGTGTGCCGATCTCGGCGATCCTGTTCGGCGGCCGCCGC
AAGACCACGGTCCCGCTGATCACCGAGGCCCGCGACTGGCAGCACGGCGTGTTCATCGGTGCCACCCTGG
GTTCGGAGCAGACCGCCGCAGCCGAGGGCAAGGTGGGCACCGTGCGCCGCGACCCGATGGCCATGCTGCC
GTTCCTGGGCTACAACGTCGGTGACTACTTCGCGCACTGGATCAACGTGGGCAAGAACGCCGACGAGTCC
AAGCTGCCCAAGGTGTTCTTCGTCAACTGGTTCCGTCGCGGCGACGACGGCCGCTTCCTGTGGCCGGGCT
TCGGCGAGAACAGCCGCGTGCTCAAGTGGGCCGTCGAGCGCATCGAGCACAAGGCCGACGGTAAGAGCAC
CCCGATCGGCATCGTGCCGACCGCGGCCGACCTCGACCTCGAAGGTCTCGATGTGGACCCCGCCGACGTC
GACGAGGCGCTCGCCGTCAAGCCCGAGGAGTGGCGTGCCGAGCTCCCGTTGATCGAGGAGTGGTTCGAGT
TCGTCGGTGAGAAGCTGCCGACCGGCCTCAAGGACGAGTTCGACGCGCTCAAGCACCGCCTGTCCGAAGA
GGGC
